>Addgene plasmid #215882 | psiCHECK-1-miR-376a1(5p)-I-type | addgene full sequence | sequence record 443539 | Addgene NGS Result
AGATCTGCGCAGCACCATGGCCTGAAATAACCTCTGAAAGAGGAACTTGGTTAGGTACCTTCTGAGGCGG
AAAGAACCAGCTGTGGAATGTGTGTCAGTTAGGGTGTGGAAAGTCCCCAGGCTCCCCAGCAGGCAGAAGT
ATGCAAAGCATGCATCTCAATTAGTCAGCAACCAGGTGTGGAAAGTCCCCAGGCTCCCCAGCAGGCAGAA
GTATGCAAAGCATGCATCTCAATTAGTCAGCAACCATAGTCCCGCCCCTAACTCCGCCCATCCCGCCCCT
AACTCCGCCCAGTTCCGCCCATTCTCCGCCCCATGGCTGACTAATTTTTTTTATTTATGCAGAGGCCGAG
GCCGCCTCGGCCTCTGAGCTATTCCAGAAGTAGTGAGGAGGCTTTTTTGGAGGCCTAGGCTTTTGCAAAA
AGCTTGATTCTTCTGACACAACAGTCTCGAACTTAAGCTGCAGAAGTTGGTCGTGAGGCACTGGGCAGGT
AAGTATCAAGGTTACAAGACAGGTTTAAGGAGACCAATAGAAACTGGGCTTGTCGAGACAGAGAAGACTC
TTGCGTTTCTGATAGGCACCTATTGGTCTTACTGACATCCACTTTGCCTTTCTCTCCACAGGTGTCCACT
CCCAGTTCAATTACAGCTCTTAAGGCTAGAGTACTTAATACGACTCACTATAGGCTAGCCACCATGGCTT
CCAAGGTGTACGACCCCGAGCAACGCAAACGCATGATCACTGGGCCTCAGTGGTGGGCTCGCTGCAAGCA
AATGAACGTGCTGGACTCCTTCATCAACTACTATGATTCCGAGAAGCACGCCGAGAACGCCGTGATTTTT
CTGCATGGTAACGCTGCCTCCAGCTACCTGTGGAGGCACGTCGTGCCTCACATCGAGCCCGTGGCTAGAT
GCATCATCCCTGATCTGATCGGAATGGGTAAGTCCGGCAAGAGCGGGAATGGCTCATATCGCCTCCTGGA
TCACTACAAGTACCTCACCGCTTGGTTCGAGCTGCTGAACCTTCCAAAGAAAATCATCTTTGTGGGCCAC
GACTGGGGGGCTTGTCTGGCCTTTCACTACTCCTACGAGCACCAAGACAAGATCAAGGCCATCGTCCATG
CTGAGAGTGTCGTGGACGTGATCGAGTCCTGGGACGAGTGGCCTGACATCGAGGAGGATATCGCCCTGAT
CAAGAGCGAAGAGGGCGAGAAAATGGTGCTTGAGAATAACTTCTTCGTCGAGACCATGCTCCCAAGCAAG
ATCATGCGGAAACTGGAGCCTGAGGAGTTCGCTGCCTACCTGGAGCCATTCAAGGAGAAGGGCGAGGTTA
GACGGCCTACCCTCTCCTGGCCTCGCGAGATCCCTCTCGTTAAGGGAGGCAAGCCCGACGTCGTCCAGAT
TGTCCGCAACTACAACGCCTACCTTCGGGCCAGCGACGATCTGCCTAAGATGTTCATCGAGTCCGACCCT
GGGTTCTTTTCCAACGCTATTGTCGAGGGAGCTAAGAAGTTCCCTAACACCGAGTTCGTGAAGGTGAAGG
GCCTCCACTTCAGCCAGGAGGACGCTCCAGATGAAATGGGTAAGTACATCAAGAGCTTCGTGGAGCGCGT
GCTGAAGAACGAGCAGTAATTCTAGGCGATCGCTCGAGTATGCTCGATAACGAATCCAACCTATGCTCGA
TAACGAATCCAACCTATGCTCGATAACGAATCCAACCGAATTCGTTTAAACCTAGAGCGGCCGCTGGCCG
CAATAAAATATCTTTATTTTCATTACATCTGTGTGTTGGTTTTTTGTGTGAGGATCCAGGTGGCACTTTT
CGGGGAAATGTGCGCGGAACCCCTATTTGTTTATTTTTCTAAATACATTCAAATATGTATCCGCTCATGA
GACAATAACCCTGATAAATGCTTCAATAATATTGAAAAAGGAAGAGTATGAGTATTCAACATTTCCGTGT
CGCCCTTATTCCCTTTTTTGCGGCATTTTGCCTTCCTGTTTTTGCTCACCCAGAAACGCTGGTGAAAGTA
AAAGATGCTGAAGATCAGTTGGGTGCACGAGTGGGTTACATCGAACTGGATCTCAACAGCGGTAAGATCC
TTGAGAGTTTTCGCCCCGAAGAACGTTTTCCAATGATGAGCACTTTTAAAGTTCTGCTATGTGGCGCGGT
ATTATCCCGTATTGACGCCGGGCAAGAGCAACTCGGTCGCCGCATACACTATTCTCAGAATGACTTGGTT
GAGTACTCACCAGTCACAGAAAAGCATCTTACGGATGGCATGACAGTAAGAGAATTATGCAGTGCTGCCA
TAACCATGAGTGATAACACTGCGGCCAACTTACTTCTGACAACGATCGGAGGACCGAAGGAGCTAACCGC
TTTTTTGCACAACATGGGGGATCATGTAACTCGCCTTGATCGTTGGGAACCGGAGCTGAATGAAGCCATA
CCAAACGACGAGCGTGACACCACGATGCCTGTAGCAATGGCAACAACGTTGCGCAAACTATTAACTGGCG
AACTACTTACTCTAGCTTCCCGGCAACAATTAATAGACTGGATGGAGGCGGATAAAGTTGCAGGACCACT
TCTGCGCTCGGCCCTTCCGGCTGGCTGGTTTATTGCTGATAAATCTGGAGCCGGTGAGCGTGGGTCTCGC
GGTATCATTGCAGCACTGGGGCCAGATGGTAAGCCCTCCCGTATCGTAGTTATCTACACGACGGGGAGTC
AGGCAACTATGGATGAACGAAATAGACAGATCGCTGAGATAGGTGCCTCACTGATTAAGCATTGGTAACT
GTCAGACCAAGTTTACTCATATATACTTTAGATTGATTTAAAACTTCATTTTTAATTTAAAAGGATCTAG
GTGAAGATCCTTTTTGATAATCTCATGACCAAAATCCCTTAACGTGAGTTTTCGTTCCACTGAGCGTCAG
ACCCCGTAGAAAAGATCAAAGGATCTTCTTGAGATCCTTTTTTTCTGCGCGTAATCTGCTGCTTGCAAAC
AAAAAAACCACCGCTACCAGCGGTGGTTTGTTTGCCGGATCAAGAGCTACCAACTCTTTTTCCGAAGGTA
ACTGGCTTCAGCAGAGCGCAGATACCAAATACTGTTCTTCTAGTGTAGCCGTAGTTAGGCCACCACTTCA
AGAACTCTGTAGCACCGCCTACATACCTCGCTCTGCTAATCCTGTTACCAGTGGCTGCTGCCAGTGGCGA
TAAGTCGTGTCTTACCGGGTTGGACTCAAGACGATAGTTACCGGATAAGGCGCAGCGGTCGGGCTGAACG
GGGGGTTCGTGCACACAGCCCAGCTTGGAGCGAACGACCTACACCGAACTGAGATACCTACAGCGTGAGC
TATGAGAAAGCGCCACGCTTCCCGAAGGGAGAAAGGCGGACAGGTATCCGGTAAGCGGCAGGGTCGGAAC
AGGAGAGCGCACGAGGGAGCTTCCAGGGGGAAACGCCTGGTATCTTTATAGTCCTGTCGGGTTTCGCCAC
CTCTGACTTGAGCGTCGATTTTTGTGATGCTCGTCAGGGGGGCGGAGCCTATGGAAAAACGCCAGCAACG
CGGCCTTTTTACGGTTCCTGGCCTTTTGCTGGCCTTTTGCTCACATGGCTCGAC
Features (pLannotate 1.2.2; 8 found; start..end, strand, type, name):
     62..419     +  promoter       SV40 promoter: SV40 enhancer and early promoter
    489..621     +  intron         chimeric intron: chimera between introns from human β-globin and immunoglobulin heavy chain genes
    666..684     +  promoter       T7 promoter: promoter for bacteriophage T7 RNA polymerase
    694..1629    +  CDS            hRluc: Renilla luciferase human codon-optimized
   1752..1800    +  polyA_signal   poly(A) signal: synthetic polyadenylation signal
   1833..1937    +  promoter       AmpR promoter: bla
   1938..2798    +  CDS            AmpR: β-lactamase; bla; confers resistance to ampicillin, carbenicillin, and related antibiotics
   2969..3557    +  rep_origin     ori: high-copy-number ColE1/pMB1/pBR322/pUC origin of replication
