[The description below was written by a language model from this plasmid's Addgene catalogue record and pLannotate feature annotations shown in this document.]
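Description:
psiCHECK-1-miR-376a1(5p)-I-type is a mammalian expression reporter plasmid built on the psiCHECK-1 backbone and designed to measure microRNA-mediated silencing. It is propagated in E. coli from a high-copy ColE1/pUC-type origin and selected with ampicillin through a β-lactamase gene driven by its own bla promoter. The sequenced plasmid is small, at 3,624 nt, and carries no mammalian selection marker in the annotated features, which is consistent with use in transient transfection.

The reporter cassette uses the SV40 enhancer and early promoter, followed by a chimeric β-globin/immunoglobulin heavy chain intron that improves transcript processing and expression. This drives a human codon-optimized Renilla luciferase (hRluc) and ends in a synthetic polyadenylation signal. A T7 promoter immediately upstream of the luciferase coding sequence also permits in vitro transcription. According to the catalogue entry, the insert consists of three tandem repeats of a seed-matched target sequence for the 5p strand of human miR-376a1 in its "I-type" form, meaning the A-to-I edited version of the miRNA. The purpose statement places these sites in the luciferase 3'UTR. They are not annotated in the feature table, but presumably lie in the unannotated stretch between the end of hRluc and the poly(A) signal. The cloning sites used are not recorded.

When the corresponding miRNA is present in transfected cells, it binds the seed-matched sites and represses Renilla luciferase output, so the drop in luminescence gives a quantitative readout of silencing efficacy. The plasmid belongs to work comparing and modelling the silencing activity of wild-type and A-to-I edited miRNAs.
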