Addgene plasmid #215882: psiCHECK-1-miR-376a1(5p)-I-type
Purpose: This plasmid encodes luciferase which has microRNA binding sites in 3'UTR for detecting the microRNA silencing activity.
Depositing lab: Kumiko Ui-Tei. Depositing organization: The University of Tokyo. Publication: A robust model for quantitative prediction of the silencing efficacy of wild-type and A-to-I edited miRNAs. Tian S, Terai G, Kobayashi Y, Kimura Y, Abe H, Asai K, Ui-Tei K. RNA Biol. 2020 Feb;17(2):264-280. doi: 10.1080/15476286.2019.1678364. Epub 2019 Nov 1. PubMed 31601146.
Backbone
  Vector backbone: psiCHECK-1
  Vector type: Mammalian Expression
Growth in bacteria
  Bacterial resistance: Ampicillin, 100 μg/mL
  Growth temperature: 37°C
  Growth strain: DH5alpha
  Copy number: High Copy
Gene/Insert
  Gene/Insert name: three tandem repeats of seed-matched (SM) sequence of 376a1(5p)-I-type
  Species: H. sapiens (human)
  Entrez Gene: MIR376A1 (a.k.a. MIR376A-1, MIRN376A, MIRN376A-1, MIRN376A1, mir-376a-1)
  Cloning method: Restriction Enzyme; 5′ cloning site Unknown (unknown if destroyed)
Terms and licenses: Academic/Nonprofit Terms; Industry Terms: Not Available to Industry
How to cite: psiCHECK-1-miR-376a1(5p)-I-type was a gift from Kumiko Ui-Tei (Addgene plasmid # 215882 ; http://n2t.net/addgene:215882 ; RRID:Addgene_215882)
