>Addgene plasmid #215882 | psiCHECK-1-miR-376a1(5p)-I-type | depositor partial sequence | sequence record 440666 | psiCHECK-1-miR-376a1(5p)-I-type sequence 75 bps
TCGAGTATGCTCGATAACGAATCCAACCTATGCTCGATAACGAATCCAACCTATGCTCGATAACGAATCC
AACCG
